>Addgene plasmid #128457 | pSMPUW_7.1_M2_hcSyn-gateway-V5 | addgene full sequence | sequence record 270524 | Addgene NGS Result
CGTTACATAACTTACGGTAAATGGCCCGCCTGGCTGACCGCCCAACGACCCCCGCCCATTGACGTCAATA
ATGACGTATGTTCCCATAGTAACGCCAATAGGGACTTTCCATTGACGTCAATGGGTGGAGTATTTACGGT
AAACTGCCCACTTGGCAGTACATCAAGTGTATCATATGCCAAGTACGCCCCCTATTGACGTCAATGACGG
TAAATGGCCCGCCTGGCATTATGCCCAGTACATGACCTTATGGGACTTTCCTACTTGGCAGTACATCTAC
GTATTAGTCATCGCTATTACCATGGTGATGCGGTTTTGGCAGTACATCAATGGGCGTGGATAGCGGTTTG
ACTCACGGGGATTTCCAAGTCTCCACCCCATTGACGTCAATGGGAGTTTGTTTTGGCACCAAAATCAACG
GGACTTTCCAAAATGTCGTAACAACTCCGCCCCATTGACGCAAATGGGCGGTAGGCGTGTACGGTGGGAG
GTCTATATAAGCAGAGCTGGTTTAGTGAACCGGGTCTCTCTGGTTAGACCAGATTTGAGCCTGGGAGCTC
TCTGGCTAACTAGGGAACCCACTGCTTAAGCCTCAATAAAGCTTGCCTTGAGTGCTTCAAGTAGTGTGTG
CCCGTCTGTTGTGTGACTCTGGTAACTAGAGATCCCTCAGACCCTTTTAGTCAGTGTGGAAAATCTCTAG
CAGTGGCGCCCGAACAGGGACCTGAAAGCGAAAGGGAAACCAGAGGAGCTCTCTCGACGCAGGACTCGGC
TTGCTGAAGCGCGCACGGCAAGAGGCGAGGGGCGGCGACTGCAGAGTACGCCAAAATTTTGACTAGCGGA
GGCTAGAAGGAGAGAGATGGGTGCGAGAGCGTCAGTATTAAGCGGGGGAAAATAGCGGCCGCCACAATTT
TAAAAGAAAAGGGGGGATTGGGGGGTACAGTGCAGGGGAAAGAATAGTAGACATAATAGCAACAGACATA
CAAACTAAAGAATTACAAAAACAAATTACAAAAATTCAAATTTTCGGGGGATCCGCGGAATTCGTCCACG
GTCCAATCTCGGTCCGAACGAGATATCTCTGCAGAGGGCCCTGCGTATGAGTGCAAGTGGGTTTTAGGAC
CAGGATGAGGCGGGGTGGGGGTGCCTACCTGACGACCGACCCCGACCCACTGGACAAGCACCCAACCCCC
ATTCCCCAAATTGCGCATCCCCTATCAGAGAGGGGGAGGGGAAACAGGATGCGGCGAGGCGCGTGCGCAC
TGCCAGCTTCAGCACCGCGGACAGTGCCTTCGCCCCCGCCTGGCGGCGCGCGCCACCGCCGCCTCAGCAC
TGAAGGCGCGCTGACGTCACTCGCCGGTCCCCCGCAAACTCCCCTTCCCGGCCACCTTGGTCGCGTCCGC
GCCGCCGCCGGCCCAGCCGGACCGCACCACGCGAGGCGCGAGATAGGGGGGCACGGGCGCGACCATCTGC
GCTGCGGCGCCGGCGACTCAGCGCTGCCTCAGTCTGCGGTGGGCAGCGGAGGAGTCGTGTCGTGCCTGAG
AGCGCAGGGCGCGCCAACAAGTTTGTACAAAAAAGCTGAACGAGAAACGTAAAATGATATAAATATCAAT
ATATTAAATTAGATTTTGCATAAAAAACAGACTACATAATACTGTAAAACACAACATATCCAGTCACTAT
GGCGGCCGCATTAGGCACCCCAGGCTTTACACTTTATGCTTCCGGCTCGTATAATGTGTGGATTTTGAGT
TAGGATCCGTCGAGATTTTCAGGAGCTAAGGAAGCTAAAATGGAGAAAAAAATCACTGGATATACCACCG
TTGATATATCCCAATGGCATCGTAAAGAACATTTTGAGGCATTTCAGTCAGTTGCTCAATGTACCTATAA
CCAGACCGTTCAGCTGGATATTACGGCCTTTTTAAAGACCGTAAAGAAAAATAAGCACAAGTTTTATCCG
GCCTTTATTCACATTCTTGCCCGCCTGATGAATGCTCATCCGGAATTCCGTATGGCAATGAAAGACGGTG
AGCTGGTGATATGGGATAGTGTTCACCCTTGTTACACCGTTTTCCATGAGCAAACTGAAACGTTTTCATC
GCTCTGGAGTGAATACCACGACGATTTCCGGCAGTTTCTACACATATATTCGCAAGATGTGGCGTGTTAC
GGTGAAAACCTGGCCTATTTCCCTAAAGGGTTTATTGAGAATATGTTTTTCGTCTCAGCCAATCCCTGGG
TGAGTTTCACCAGTTTTGATTTAAACGTGGCCAATATGGACAACTTCTTCGCCCCCGTTTTCACCATGGG
CAAATATTATACGCAAGGCGACAAGGTGCTGATGCCGCTGGCGATTCAGGTTCATCATGCCGTTTGTGAT
GGCTTCCATGTCGGCAGAATGCTTAATGAATTACAACAGTACTGCGATGAGTGGCAGGGCGGGGCGTAAA
GATCTGGATCCGGCTTACTAAAAGCCAGATAACAGTATGCGTATTTGCGCGCTGATTTTTGCGGTATAAG
AATATATACTGATATGTATACCCGAAGTATGTCAAAAAGAGGTATGCTATGAAGCAGCGTATTACAGTGA
CAGTTGACAGCGACAGCTATCAGTTGCTCAAGGCATATATGATGTCAATATCTCCGGTCTGGTAAGCACA
ACCATGCAGAATGAAGCCCGTCGTCTGCGTGCCGAACGCTGGAAAGCGGAAAATCAGGAAGGGATGGCTG
AGGTCGCCCGGTTTATTGAAATGAACGGCTCTTTTGCTGACGAGAACAGGGGCTGGTGAAATGCAGTTTA
AGGTTTACACCTATAAAAGAGAGAGCCGTTATCGTCTGTTTGTGGATGTACAGAGTGATATTATTGACAC
GCCCGGGCGACGGATGGTGATCCCCCTGGCCAGTGCACGTCTGCTGTCAGATAAAGTCTCCCGTGAACTT
TACCCGGTGGTGCATATCGGGGATGAAAGCTGGCGCATGATGACCACCGATATGGCCAGTGTGCCGGTCT
CCGTTATCGGGGAAGAAGTGGCTGATCTCAGCCACCGCGAAAATGACATCAAAAACGCCATTAACCTGAT
GTTCTGGGGAATATAAATGTCAGGCTCCCTTATACACAGCCAGTCTGCAGGTCGACCATAGTGACTGGAT
ATGTTGTGTTTTACAGTATTATGTAGTCTGTTTTTTATGCAAAATCTAATTTAATATATTGATATTTATA
TCATTTTACGTTTCTCGTTCAGCTTTCTTGTACAAAGTGGTTGGTAAGCCTATCCCTAACCCTCTCCTCG
GTCTCGATTCTACGTAGTAATGAACCTTAGGAGCCAACAGCTAAGCACACACTTCGAAAGATATATTTAA
ATACACAATTAATTAACACAAATACGCGTATCTGCAGTCGACTTTGCCAGACCGGAGTCCGAACACAGCT
CTTCCAGCATAATCAACCTCTGGATTACAAAATTTGTGAAAGATTGACTGGTATTCTTAACTATGTTGCT
CCTTTTACGCTATGTGGATACGCTGCTTTAATGCCTTTGTATCATGCTATTGCTTCCCGTATGGCTTTCA
TTTTCTCCTCCTTGTATAAATCCTGGTTGCTGTCTCTTTATGAGGAGTTGTGGCCCGTTGTCAGGCAACG
TGGCGTGGTGTGCACTGTGTTTGCTGACGCAACCCCCACTGGTTGGGGCATTGCCACCACCTGTCAGCTC
CTTTCCGGGACTTTCGCTTTCCCCCTCCCTATTGCCACGGCGGAACTCATCGCCGCCTGCCTTGCCCGCT
GCTGGACAGGGGCTCGGCTGTTGGGCACTGACAATTCCGTGGTGTTGTCGGGGAAATCATCGTCCTTTCC
TTGGCTGCTCGCCTGTGTTGCCACCTGGATTCTGCGCGGGACGTCCTTCTGCTACGTCCCTTCGGCCCTC
AATCCAGCGGACCTTCCTTCCCGCGGCCTGCTGCCGGCTCTGCGGCCTCTTCCGCGTCTTCGCCTTCGCC
CTCAGACGAGTCGGATCTCCCTTTGGGCCGCCTCCCCGCTTAGTACTGGTACCTTTAAGACCAATGACTT
ACAAGGCAGCTGTAGATCTTAGCCACTTTTTAAAAGAAAAGGGGGGACTGGAAGGGCTAATTCACTCCCA
ACGAAGACAAGATTCCGGAATTTATTTGTGAAATTTGTGATGCTATTGCTTTATTTGTAAACCGGTGCAG
CTGCTTTTTGCCTGTACTGGGTCTCTCTGGTTAGACCAGATCTGAGCCTGGGAGCTCTCTGGCTAACTAG
GGAACCCACTGCTTAAGCCTCAATAAAGCTTGCCTTGAGTGCTTCAAGTAGTGTGTGCCCGTCTGTTGTG
TGACTCTGGTAACTAGAGATCCCTCAGACCCTTTTAGTCAGTGTGGAAAATCTCTAGCATCTAGAGTATG
CAAAGCATGCATCTCAATTAGTCAGCAACCAGGTGTGGAAAGTCCCCAGGCTCCCCAGCAGGCAGAAGTA
TGCAAAGCATGCATCTCAATTAGTCAGCAACCATAGTCCCGCCCCTAACTCCGCCCATCCCGCCCCTAAC
TCCGCCCAGTTCCGCCCATTCTCCGCCCCATGGCTGACTAATTTTTTTTATTTATGCAGAGGCCGAGGCC
GCCTCGGCCTCTGAGCTATTCCAGAAGTAGTGAGGAGGCTTTTTTGGAGGCCTAGGCTAGAGATCATAAT
CAGCCATACCACATTTGTAGAGGTTTTACTTGCTTTAAAAAACCTCCCACACCTCCCCCTGAACCTGAAA
CATAAAATGAATGCAATTGTTGTTGTTAACTTGTTTATTGCAGCTTATAATGGTTACAAATAAAGCAATA
GCATCACAAATTTCACAAATAAAGCATTTTTTTCACTGCATTCTAGTTGTGGTTTGTCCAAACTCATCAA
TGTATCTTATCATGTCTGCTAGCTGAGCGGGCTTTTTTTTCTTAGGCCTTCTTCCGCTTCCTCGCTCACT
GACTCGCTGCGCTCGGTCGTTCGGCTGCGGCGAGCGGTATCAGCTCACTCAAAGGCGGTAATACGGTTAT
CCACAGAATCAGGGGATAACGCAGGAAAGAACATGTGAGCAAAAGGCCAGCAAAAGGCCAGGAACCGTAA
AAAGGCCGCGTTGCTGGCGTTTTTCCATAGGCTCCGCCCCCCTGACGAGCATCACAAAAATCGACGCTCA
AGTCAGAGGTGGCGAAACCCGACAGGACTATAAAGATACCAGGCGTTTCCCCCTGGAAGCTCCCTCGTGC
GCTCTCCTGTTCCGACCCTGCCGCTTACCGGATACCTGTCCGCCTTTCTCCCTTCGGGAAGCGTGGCGCT
TTCTCATAGCTCACGCTGTAGGTATCTCAGTTCGGTGTAGGTCGTTCGCTCCAAGCTGGGCTGTGTGCAC
GAACCCCCCGTTCAGCCCGACCGCTGCGCCTTATCCGGTAACTATCGTCTTGAGTCCAACCCGGTAAGAC
ACGACTTATCGCCACTGGCAGCAGCCACTGGTAACAGGATTAGCAGAGCGAGGTATGTAGGCGGTGCTAC
AGAGTTCTTGAAGTGGTGGCCTAACTACGGCTACACTAGAAGAACAGTATTTGGTATCTGCGCTCTGCTG
AAGCCAGTTACCTTCGGAAAAAGAGTTGGTAGCTCTTGATCCGGCAAACAAACCACCGCTGGTAGCGGTG
GTTTTTTTGTTTGCAAGCAGCAGATTACGCGCAGAAAAAAAGGATCTCAAGAAGATCCTTTGATCTTTTC
TACGGGGTCTGACGCTCAGTGGAACGAAAACTCACGTTAAGGGATTTTGGTCATGAGATTATCAAAAAGG
ATCTTCACCTAGATCCTTTTAAATTAAAAATGAAGTTTTAAATCAATCTAAAGTATATATGAGTAAACTT
GGTCTGACAGTTACCAATGCTTAATCAGTGAGGCACCTATCTCAGCGATCTGTCTATTTCGTTCATCCAT
AGTTGCCTGACTCCTGCGCAGTCCAAAAAAAAAGGCTCCAAAAGGAGCCTTTAATTGTATCGGTGGGCCC
TTAGAAAAACTCATCGAGCATCAAATGAAACTGCAATTTATTCATATCAGGATTATCAATACCATATTTT
TGAAAAAGCCGTTTCTGTAATGAAGGAGAAAACTCACCGAGGCAGTTCCATAGGATGGCAAGATCCTGGT
ATCGGTCTGCGATTCCGACTCGTCCAACATCAATACAACCTATTAATTTCCCCTCGTCAAAAATAAGGTT
ATCAAGTGAGAAATCACCATGAGTGACGACTGAATCCGGTGAGAATGGCAAAAGCTTATGCATTTCTTTC
CAGACTTGTTCAACAGGCCAGCCATTACGCTCGTCATCAAAATCACTCGCATCAACCAAACCGTTATTCA
TTCGTGATTGCGCCTGAGCGAGACGAAATACGCGATCGCTGTTAAAAGGACAATTACAAACAGGAATCGA
ATGCAACCGGCGCAGGAACACTGCCAGCGCATCAACAATATTTTCACCTGAATCAGGATATTCTTCTAAT
ACCTGGAATGCTGTTTTCCCGGGGATCGCAGTGGTGAGTAACCATGCATCATCAGGAGTACGGATAAAAT
GCTTGATGGTCGGAAGAGGCATAAATTCCGTCAGCCAGTTTAGTCTGACCATCTCATCTGTAACATCATT
GGCAACGCTACCTTTGCCATGTTTCAGAAACAACTCTGGCGCATCGGGCTTCCCATACAATCGATAGATT
GTCGCACCTGATTGCCCGACATTATCGCGAGCCCATTTATACCCATATAAATCAGCATCCATGTTGGAAT
TTAATCGCGGCCTCGAGCAAGACGTTTCCCGTTGAATATGGCTCATAACACCCCTTGTATTACTGTTTAT
GTAAGCAGACAGTTTTATTGTTCATGATGATATATTTTTATCTTGTGCAATGTAACATCAGAGATTTTGA
GACACAACGTGGTTTAAACAAATAGTCAAAAGCCTCCGGGCGACTAGTCGGGGTCATTAGTTCATAGCCC
ATATATGGAGTTCCG
Features (pLannotate 1.2.2; 27 found; start..end, strand, type, name):
      1..304     +  enhancer       CMV enhancer: human cytomegalovirus immediate early enhancer
    305..508     +  promoter       CMV promoter: human cytomegalovirus (CMV) immediate early promoter
    522..702     +  LTR            5' LTR (truncated): truncated 5' long terminal repeat (LTR) from HIV-1
    749..873     +  misc_feature   HIV-1 Ψ: packaging signal of human immunodeficiency virus type 1
    908..1020    +  misc_feature   cPPT/CTS: central polypurine tract and central termination sequence of HIV-1
   1100..1547    +  promoter       hSyn promoter: human synapsin I promoter; confers neuron-specific expression (Kügler et al., 2003)
   1557..1681    +  protein_bind   attR1: mutant version of attR; recombination site for the Gateway® LR reaction LR Clonase™
   1706..1736    +  promoter       lac UV5 promoter: E. coli lac promoter with an "up" mutation
   1760..1789    +  promoter       cat promoter (fragment): promoter of the E. coli cat gene encoding chloramphenicol acetyltransferase
   1790..2449    +  CDS            CmR: chloramphenicol acetyltransferase; cat; confers resistance to chloramphenicol
   2628..2786    +  CDS            ccdA (fragment): CCDA_ECO57 - Also known as H, letA. Experimental evidence at protein level: Swiss-Prot protein existence level 1. Antitoxin component of a type II toxin-antitoxin (TA) system which inhibits the post-segregational killing (PSK) of plasmid-free cells, also referred to as a plasmid addiction system. Binds to and blocks the activity of CcdB; will also remove bound CcdB protein from the CcdB-GyrA complex by forming a CcdA-CcdB complex, a process termed rejuvenation. Functions as a transcriptional corepressor for the ccdAB operon, repression also requires CcdB (By similarity). From Escherichia coli
   2791..3093    +  CDS            ccdB: CCDB_ECOLI - Also known as G, letB, letD. Experimental evidence at protein level: Swiss-Prot protein existence level 1. Toxic component of a type II toxin-antitoxin (TA) system, functioning in plasmid maintainence. Responsible for the post- segregational killing (PSK) of plasmid-free cells, also referred to as a plasmid addiction system. Half-life of over 2 hours. Cell killing by CcdB is accompanied by filamentation, defects in chromosome and plasmid segregation, defects in cell division, formation of anucleate cells, decreased DNA synthesis and plasmid loss. Interferes with the activity of DN
   3137..3261    -  protein_bind   attR2: mutant version of attR; recombination site for the Gateway® LR reaction LR Clonase™
   3263..3304    +  CDS            V5 tag: epitope tag from simian virus 5
   3441..4029    +  misc_feature   WPRE: woodchuck hepatitis virus posttranscriptional regulatory element
   4024..4140    +  CDS            nef (fragment): NEF_SIVS4 - Experimental evidence at protein level: Swiss-Prot protein existence level 1. Interferes with TCR signaling from the cell membrane. Interacts with CD247/TCRZ (TCR zeta chain) and exert potent down- regulation of cell surface TCR/CD3 complexes. From Simian immunodeficiency virus (isolate F236/smH4) (SIV-sm) (Simian immunodeficiency virus sooty mangabey monkey).
   4151..4190    -  polyA_signal   SV40 poly(A) signal (fragment): SV40 polyadenylation signal
   4219..4399    +  LTR            5' LTR (truncated): truncated 5' long terminal repeat (LTR) from HIV-1
   4405..4441    +  promoter       SV40 promoter (fragment): SV40 early promoter
   4468..4678    +  promoter       SV40 promoter: SV40 early promoter
   4682..4765    +  CDS            large T antigen (fragment): large T antigen from SV40 (simian virus 40)
   4788..4909    +  polyA_signal   SV40 poly(A) signal: SV40 polyadenylation signal
   5132..5720    -  rep_origin     ori: high-copy-number ColE1/pMB1/pBR322/pUC origin of replication
   5892..5964    -  CDS            bla(M) (fragment): β-lactamase lacking the signal sequence; bla(M); allows cytosolic expression of β-lactamase
   5972..6011    -  terminator     fd terminator: central terminator from bacteriophage fd (Otsuka and Kunisawa, 1982)
   6021..6836    -  CDS            KanR: aminoglycoside phosphotransferase; aph(3')-Ia; confers resistance to kanamycin in bacteria or G418 (Geneticin®) in eukaryotes
   6979..7015    +  enhancer       CMV enhancer (fragment): human cytomegalovirus immediate early enhancer
