[The description below was written by a language model from this plasmid's Addgene catalogue record and pLannotate feature annotations shown in this document.]
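Description:
pSMPUW_7.1_M2_hcSyn-gateway-V5 is a lentiviral Gateway destination vector built on the pSMPUW-eMCS backbone, designed to place any open reading frame under a synapsin-type neuronal promoter with a C-terminal V5 epitope tag. The sequenced plasmid is about 7 kb. It replicates in E. coli from a ColE1/pUC-type origin (the catalogue nevertheless lists it as low copy) and carries a kanamycin resistance gene on the backbone. The Gateway cassette adds chloramphenicol resistance, so the empty vector is selected on both drugs. Because the cassette also encodes the gyrase toxin CcdB, the plasmid must be maintained in a ccdB-tolerant strain.

The viral genome is transcribed in packaging cells from a CMV enhancer/promoter fused to a truncated HIV-1 5' LTR, which suggests Tat-independent transcription. This is followed by the Ψ packaging signal and the cPPT/CTS element. No Rev response element is annotated. The internal expression unit begins with the promoter the record calls hcSyn, annotated as the human synapsin I promoter, which confers neuron-specific expression. Downstream lie attR1, the CmR/ccdB counter-selection cassette and attR2, then the V5 tag. An LR recombination with an entry clone replaces the cassette with the gene of interest. An insert lacking a stop codon and in frame would read through attR2 into V5. A WPRE enhances transcript expression ahead of a second truncated LTR that serves as the 3' LTR. Beyond the LTR are SV40 promoter and polyadenylation sequences, and the short nef, large T antigen and β-lactamase annotations appear to be fragments. The vector carries no annotated mammalian selection marker or fluorescent reporter, and it is suited to producing lentivirus for tagged transgene expression in neurons.
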