Addgene plasmid #128457: pSMPUW_7.1_M2_hcSyn-gateway-V5
Purpose: lentiviral destination vector with hcSyn promoter and C-terminal V5 tag
Depositing lab: Lindy Barrett. Depositing organization: Broad Institute.
Backbone
  Vector backbone: pSMPUW-eMCS
  Backbone manufacturer: Cell Biolabs, Inc
  Backbone size w/o insert (bp): 4796
  Vector type: Lentiviral
Growth in bacteria
  Bacterial resistance: Chloramphenicol and Kanamycin, 25 & 50 μg/mL
  Growth temperature: 30°C
  Growth strain: ccdB Survival
  Copy number: Low Copy
Gene/Insert
  Gene/Insert name: hcSyn promoter and C-terminal V5 tag
  Species: Synthetic
  Cloning method: Restriction Enzyme; 5′ cloning site Unknown (unknown if destroyed)
Terms and licenses: Academic/Nonprofit Terms; Industry Terms: Not Available to Industry
How to cite: pSMPUW_7.1_M2_hcSyn-gateway-V5 was a gift from Lindy Barrett (Addgene plasmid # 128457 ; http://n2t.net/addgene:128457 ; RRID:Addgene_128457)
